Addgene plasmid #58058: tdTurboRFP-Golgi-7
Purpose: Localization: Golgi Complex, Excitation: 553, Emission: 576
Depositing lab: Michael Davidson. Depositing organization: Florida State University, Tallahassee.
Backbone
  Vector backbone: tdTurboRFP
  Backbone size w/o insert (bp): 4750
  Vector type: Mammalian Expression
  Selectable markers: Neomycin (select with G418)
Growth in bacteria
  Bacterial resistance: Kanamycin, 50 μg/mL
  Growth temperature: 37°C
  Growth strain: DH5alpha
  Copy number: High Copy
Gene/Insert
  Gene/Insert name: Golgi (alt name: NM_001497.3)
  Species: H. sapiens (human)
  Mutation: aa 1-82 of NM_001497.3
  Entrez Gene: B4GALT1 (a.k.a. B4GAL-T1, CDG2D, CLDLFIB, GGTB2, GT1, GTB, beta4Gal-T1)
  Promoter: CMV
  Tag / fusion protein: tdTurboRFP
  Cloning method: Unknown
  Sequencing primers: 5′ CMV-F; 3′ SV40pA-R
Terms and licenses: Academic/Nonprofit Terms; Industry Terms
Depositor comments: . Excitation = 553; Emission = 576
How to cite: tdTurboRFP-Golgi-7 was a gift from Michael Davidson (Addgene plasmid # 58058 ; http://n2t.net/addgene:58058 ; RRID:Addgene_58058)
