[The description below was written by a language model from this plasmid's Addgene catalogue record.]
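Description:
tdTurboRFP-Golgi-7 is a mammalian expression plasmid that produces a red fluorescent marker for the Golgi complex. It is built on a tdTurboRFP backbone of about 4.75 kb (excluding the insert), is maintained as a high-copy plasmid in E. coli under kanamycin selection, and carries a neomycin resistance marker so that transfected mammalian cells can be selected with G418. The record gives no feature table, so the origin of replication and the exact layout of the resistance cassette are not documented here. The listed 3′ sequencing primer suggests that an SV40 polyadenylation signal lies downstream of the expression cassette.

The insert is a fragment of human B4GALT1 (beta-1,4-galactosyltransferase 1) encoding amino acids 1–82, expressed from the CMV promoter as a fusion with tdTurboRFP. This N-terminal part of the enzyme is commonly used as a Golgi-targeting sequence, because it includes the short cytoplasmic tail, the transmembrane signal-anchor and part of the stem region, which together retain the type II membrane protein in the Golgi. Joining it to a fluorescent protein therefore concentrates the fluorescence in that organelle. tdTurboRFP is a tandem-dimer form of TurboRFP, and the record lists excitation at 553 nm and emission at 576 nm. The catalogue fields do not explicitly state the orientation of the fusion or the length of the linker, and the cloning method is recorded as unknown.

The construct is used to label the Golgi apparatus for fluorescence imaging in transiently or stably transfected mammalian cells. Its orange-red emission would also allow it to be combined with spectrally distinct markers in multicolour experiments.
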