>Addgene plasmid #58058 | tdTurboRFP-Golgi-7 | depositor partial sequence | sequence record 89194 | insert sequence
AGTGAACCGTCAGATCCGCTAGCATGAGGCTTCGGGAGCCGCTCCTGAGCGGCAGCGCCGCGATGCCAGG
CGCGTCCCTACAGCGGGCCTGCCGCCTGCTCGTGGCCGTCTGCGCTCTGCACCTTGGCGTCACCCTCGTT
TACTACCTGGCTGGCCGCGACCTGAGCCGCCTGCCCCAACTGGTCGGAGTCTCCACACCGCTGCAGGGCG
GCTCGAACAGTGCCGCCGCCATCGGGCAGTCCTCCGGGGAGCTCCGGACCGGAGGGGCCAAGGATCCACC
GGTCGCCACCATGAGCGAGCTGATCAAGGAGAACATGCACATGAAGCTGTACATGGAGGGCACCGTGAAC
AACCACCACTTCAAGTGCACATCCGAGGGCGAAGGCAAGCCCTACGAGGGCACCCAGACCATGAAGATCA
AGGTGGTCGAGGGCGGCCCTCTCCCCTTCGCCTTCGACATCCTGGCTACCAGCTTCATGTACGGCAGCAA
AGCCTTCATCAACCACACCCAGGGCATCCCCGACTTCTTTAAGCAGTCCTTCCCTGAGGGCTTCACATGG
GAGAGAATCACCACATACGAAGACGGGGGCGTGCTGACCGCTACCCAGGACACCAGCTTCCAGAACGGCT
GCATCATCTACAACGTCAAGATCAACGGGGTGAACTTCCCATCCAACGGCCCTGTGATGCAGAAGAAAAC
ACGCGGCTGGGAGGCCAACACCGAGATGCTGTACCCCGCTGACGGCGGCCTGAGAGGCCACAGCCAGATG
GCCCTGAAGCTCGTGGGCGGGGGCTACCTGCACTGCTCCTTCAAGACCACATACAGATCCAAGAAACCCG
CTAAGAACCTCAAGATGCCCGGCTTCCACTTCGTGGACCACAGACTGGAAAGAATCAAGGAGGCCGACAA
AGAGACCTACGTCGAGCAGCACGAGATGGCTGTGGCCAAGTACTGCGACCTCCCTAGCAAACTGGGGCAC
AGAGGGCATGGCACCGGCAGCACCGGCAGCGGCAGCTCCGGTACCGCCTCCTCCGAGGACAACAACATGG
CCATGAGCGAGCTGATCAAGGAGAACATGCACATGAAGCTGTACATGGAGGGCACCGTGAACAACCACCA
CTTCAAGTGCACATCCGAGGGCGAAGGCAAGCCCTACGAGGGCACCCAGACCATGAAGATCAAGGTGGTC
GAGGGCGGCCCTCTCCCCTTCGCCTTCGACATCCTGGCTACCAGCTTCATGTACGGCAGCAAAGCCTTCA
TCAACCACACCCAGGGCATCCCCGACTTCTTTAAGCAGTCCTTCCCTGAGGGCTTCACATGGGAGAGAAT
CACCACATACGAAGACGGGGGCGTGCTGACCGCTACCCAGGACACCAGCTTCCAGAACGGCTGCATCATC
TACAACGTCAAGATCAACGGGGTGAACTTCCCATCCAACGGCCCTGTGATGCAGAAGAAAACACGCGGCT
GGGAGGCCAACACCGAGATGCTGTACCCCGCTGACGGCGGCCTGAGAGGCCACAGCCAGATGGCCCTGAA
GCTCGTGGGCGGGGGCTACCTGCACTGCTCCTTCAAGACCACATACAGATCCAAGAAACCCGCTAAGAAC
CTCAAGATGCCCGGCTTCCACTTCGTGGACCACAGACTGGAAAGAATCAAGGAGGCCGACAAAGAGACCT
ACGTCGAGCAGCACGAGATGGCTGTGGCCAAGTACTGCGACCTCCCTAGCAAACTGGGGCACAGAGATGA
ATCCGGACTCAGATCTTGAGCGGCCGCGACTCTAGATCATAATCAGCCATACCACATT
