>Addgene plasmid #58058 | tdTurboRFP-Golgi-7 | addgene partial sequence | sequence record 173195 | Addgene partial NGS Result
ATGAGGCTTCGGGAGCCGCTCCTGAGCGGCAGCGCCGCGATGCCAGGCGCGTCCCTACAGCGGGCCTGCC
GCCTGCTCGTGGCCGTCTGCGCTCTGCACCTTGGCGTCACCCTCGTTTACTACCTGGCTGGCCGCGACCT
GAGCCGCCTGCCCCAACTGGTCGGAGTCTCCACACCGCTGCAGGGCGGCTCGAACAGTGCCGCCGCCATC
GGGCAGTCCTCCGGGGAGCTCCGGACCGGAGGGGCCAAGGATCCACCGGTCGCCACCATGAGCGAGCTGA
TCAAGGAGAACATGCACATGAAGCTGTACATGGAGGGCACCGTGAACAACCACCACTTCAAGTGCACATC
CGAGGGCGAAGGCAAGCCCTACGAGGGCACCCAGACCATGAAGATCAAGGTGGTCGAGGGCGGCCCTCTC
CCCTTCGCCTTCGACATCCTGGCTACCAGCTTCATGTACGGCAGCAAAGCCTTCATCAACCACACCCAGG
GCATCCCCGACTTCTTTAAGCAGTCCTTCCCTGAGGGCTTCACATGGGAGAGAATCACCACATACGAAGA
CGGGGGCGTGCTGACCGCTACCCAGGACACCAGCTTCCAGAACGGCTGCATCATCTACAACGTCAAGATC
AACGGGGTGAACTTCCCATCCAACGGCCCTGTGATGCAGAAGAAAACACGCGGCTGGGAGGCCAACACCG
AGATGCTGTACCCCGCTGACGGCGGCCTGAGAGGCCACAGCCAGATGGCCCTGAAGCTCGTGGGCGGGGG
CTACCTGCACTGCTCCTTCAAGACCACATACAGATCCAAGAAACCCGCTAAGAACCTCAAGATGCCCGGC
TTCCACTTCGTGGACCACAGACTGGAAAGAATCAAGGAGGCCGACAAAGAGACCTACGTCGAGCAGCACG
AGATGGCTGTGGCCAAGTACTGCGACCTCCCTAGCAAACTGGGGCACAGAGATGAATCCGGACTCAGATC
TTGAGCGGCCGCGACTCTAGATCATAATCAGCCATACCACATTTGTAGAGGTTTTACTTGCTTTAAAAAA
CCTCCCACACCTCCCCCTGAACCTGAAACATAAAATGAATGCAATTGTTGTTGTTAACTTGTTTATTGCA
GCTTATAATGGTTACAAATAAAGCAATAGCATCACAAATTTCACAAATAAAGCATTTTTTTCACTGCATT
CTAGTTGTGGTTTGTCCAAACTCATCAATGTATCTTAAGGCGTAAATTGTAAGCGTTAATATTTTGTTAA
AATTCGCGTTAAATTTTTGTTAAATCAGCTCATTTTTTAACCAATAGGCCGAAATCGGCAAAATCCCTTA
TAAATCAAAAGAATAGACCGAGATAGGGT
[37 nt withheld, positions 1360-1396]
AAAGAACGTGGACTCCAACGTCAAAGG
[49 nt withheld, positions 1424-1472]
T
[91 nt withheld, positions 1474-1564]
G
[124 nt withheld, positions 1566-1689]
CAGGTGGCACTTTTCGGGGAAATGTGCGCGGAACCCCTATTTGTTTATTTTTCTAAATACATTCAAATAT
GTATCCGCTCATGAGACAATAACCCTGATAAATGCTTCAATAATATTGAAAAAGGAAGAGTCCTGAGGCG
GAAAGAACCAGCTGTGGAATGTGTGTCAGTTAGGGTGTGGAAAGTCCCCAGGCTCCCCAGCAGGCAGAAG
TATGCAAAGCATGCATCTCAATTAGTCAGCAACCAGGTGTGGAAAGTCCCCAGGCTCCCCAGCAGGCAGA
AGTATGCAAAGCATGCATCTCAATTAGTCAGCAACCATAGTCCCGCCCCTAACTCCGCCCATCCCGCCCC
TAACTCCGCCCAGTTCCGCCCATTCTCCGCCCCATGGCTGACTAATTTTTTTTATTTATGCAGAGGCCGA
GGCCGCCTCGGCCTCTGAGCTATTCCAGAAGTAGTGAGGAGGCTTTTTTGGAGGCCTAGGCTTTTGCAAA
GATCGATCAAGAGACAGGATGAGGATCGTTTCGCATGATTGAACAAGATGGATTGCACGCAGGTTCTCCG
GCCGCTTGGGTGGAGAGGCTATTCGGCTATGACTGGGCACAACAGACAATCGGCTGCTCTGATGCCGCCG
TGTTCCGGCTGTCAGCGCAGGGGCGCCCGGTTCTTTTTGTCAAGACCGACCTGTCCGGTGCCCTGAATGA
ACTGCAAGACGAGGCAGCGCGGCTATCGTGGCTGGCCACGACGGGCGTTCCTTGCGCAGCTGTGCTCGAC
GTTGTCACTGAAGCGGGAAGGGACTGGCTGCTATTGGGCGAAGTGCCGGGGCAGGATCTCCTGTCATCTC
ACCTTGCTCCTGCCGAGAAAGTATCCATCATGGCTGATGCAATGCGGCGGCTGCATACGCTTGATCCGGC
TACCTGCCCATTCGACCACCAAGCGAAACATCGCATCGAGCGAGCACGTACTCGGATGGAAGCCGGTCTT
GTCGATCAGGATGATCTGGACGAAGAGCATCAGGGGCTCGCGCCAGCCGAACTGTTCGCCAGGCTCAAGG
CGAGCATGCCCGACGGCGAGGATCTCGTCGTGACCCATGGCGATGCCTGCTTGCCGAATATCATGGTGGA
AAATGGCCGCTTTTCTGGATTCATCGACTGTGGCCGGCTGGGTGTGGCGGACCGCTATCAGGACATAGCG
TTGGCTACCCGTGATATTGCTGAAGAGCTTGGCGGCGAATGGGCTGACCGCTTCCTCGTGCTTTACGGTA
TCGCCGCTCCCGATTCGCAGCGCATCGCCTTCTATCGCCTTCTTGACGAGTTCTTCTGAGCGGGACTCTG
GGGTTCGAAATGACCGACCAAGCGACGCCCAACCTGCCATCACGAGATTTCGATTCCACCGCCGCCTTCT
ATGAAAGGTTGGGCTTCGGAATCGTTTTCCGGGACGCCGGCTGGATGATCCTCCAGCGCGGGGATCTCAT
GCTGGAGTTCTTCGCCCACCCTAGGGGGAGGCTAACTGAAACACGGAAGGAGACAATACCGGAAGGAACC
CGCGCTATGACGGCAATAAAAAGACAGAATAAAACGCACGGTGTTGGGTCGTTTGTTCATAAACGCGGGG
TTCGGTCCCAGGGCTGGCACTCTGTCGATACCCCACCGAGACCCCATTGGGGCCAATACGCCCGCGTTTC
TTCCTTTTCCCCACCCCACCCCCCAAGTTCGGGTGAAGGCCCAGGGCTCGCAGCCAACGTCGGGGCGGCA
GGCCCTGCCATAGCCTCAGGTTACTCATATATACTTTAGATTGATTTAAAACTTCATTTTTAATTTAAAA
GGATCTAGGTGAAGATCCTTTTTGATAATCTCATGACCAAAATCCCTTAACGTGAGTTTTCGTTCCACTG
AGCGTCAGACCCCGTAGAAAAGATCAAAGGATCTTCTTGAGATCCTTTTTTTCTGCGCGTAATCTGCTGC
TTGCAAACAAAAAAACCACCGCTACCAGCGGTGGTTTGTTTGCCGGATCAAGAGCTACCAACTCTTTTTC
CGAAGGTAACTGGCTTCAGCAGAGCGCAGATACCAAATACTGTTCTTCTAGTGTAGCCGTAGTTAGGCCA
CCACTTCAAGAACTCTGTAGCACCGCCTACATACCTCGCTCTGCTAATCCTGTTACCAGTGGCTGCTGCC
AGTGGCGATAAGTCGTGTCTTACCGGGTTGGACTCAAGACGATAGTTACCGGATAAGGCGCAGCGGTCGG
GCTGAACGGGGGGTTCGTGCACACAGCCCAGCTTGGAGCGAACGACCTACACCGAACTGAGATACCTACA
GCGTGAGCTATGAGAAAGCGCCACGCTTCCCGAAGGGAGAAAGGCGGACAGGTATCCGGTAAGCGGCAGG
GTCGGAACAGGAGAGCGCACGAGGGAGCTTCCAGGGGGAAACGCCTGGTATCTTTATAGTCCTGTCGGGT
TTCGCCACCTCTGACTTGAGCGTCGATTTTTGTGATGCTCGTCAGGGGGGCGGAGCCTATGGAAAAACGC
CAGCAACGCGGCCTTTTTACGGTTCCTGGCCTTTTGCTGGCCTTTTGCTCACATGTTCTTTCCTGCGTTA
TCCCCTGATTCTGTGGATAACCGTATTACCGCCATGCATTAGTTATTAATAGTAATCAATTACGGGGTCA
TTAGTTCATAGCCCATATATGGAGTTCCGCGTTACATAACTTACGGTAAATGGCCCGCCTGGCTGACCGC
CCAACGACCCCCGCCCATTGACGTCAATAATGACGTATGTTCCCATAGTAACGCCAATAGGGACTTTCCA
TTGACGTCAATGGGTGGAGTATTTACGGTAAACTGCCCACTTGGCAGTACATCAAGTGTATCATATGCCA
AGTACGCCCCCTATTGACGTCAATGACGGTAAATGGCCCGCCTGGCATTATGCCCAGTACATGACCTTAT
GGGACTTTCCTACTTGGCAGTACATCTACGTATTAGTCATCGCTATTACCATGGTGATGCGGTTTTGGCA
GTACATCAATGGGCGTGGATAGCGGTTTGACTCACGGGGATTTCCAAGTCTCCACCCCATTGACGTCAAT
GGGAGTTTGTTTTGGCACCAAAATCAACGGGACTTTCCAAAATGTCGTAACAACTCCGCCCCATTGACGC
AAATGGGCGGTAGGCGTGTACGGTGGGAGGTCTATATAAGCAGAGCTGGTTTAGTGAACCGTCAGATCCG
CTAGC
